Addgene plasmid #91415: pHH0103_PIK3R2-1/1
Purpose: Protein expression and purification of human SH3 domain construct PIK3R2-1/1
Depositing lab: Sachdev Sidhu. Depositing organization: University of Toronto. Publication: Comprehensive Analysis of the Human SH3 Domain Family Reveals a Wide Variety of Non-canonical Specificities. Teyra J, Huang H, Jain S, Guan X, Dong A, Liu Y, Tempel W, Min J, Tong Y, Kim PM, Bader GD, Sidhu SS. Structure. 2017 Oct 3;25(10):1598-1610.e3. doi: 10.1016/j.str.2017.07.017. Epub 2017 Sep 7. PubMed 28890361.
Backbone
  Vector backbone: pHH0103
  Vector type: Bacterial Expression
Growth in bacteria
  Bacterial resistance: Ampicillin, 100 μg/mL
  Growth temperature: 37°C
  Growth strain: DH5alpha
  Copy number: Low Copy
Gene/Insert
  Gene/Insert name: PIK3R2-1/1
  Species: H. sapiens (human)
  Insert size (bp): 272
  Entrez Gene: PIK3R2 (a.k.a. MPPH, MPPH1, P85B, p85, p85-BETA, p85beta)
  Cloning method: Restriction Enzyme; 5′ cloning site Sfi1 (unknown if destroyed); 3′ cloning site Not1 (unknown if destroyed)
Terms and licenses: Academic/Nonprofit Terms; Industry Terms: Not Available to Industry
How to cite: pHH0103_PIK3R2-1/1 was a gift from Sachdev Sidhu (Addgene plasmid # 91415 ; http://n2t.net/addgene:91415 ; RRID:Addgene_91415)
