[The description below was written by a language model from this plasmid's Addgene catalogue record and pLannotate feature annotations shown in this document.]
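Description:
pHH0103_PIK3R2-1/1 is a bacterial expression plasmid of about 7 kb, built on the pHH0103 backbone, for producing and purifying an SH3 domain from human PIK3R2, the p85-beta regulatory subunit of phosphoinositide 3-kinase. It replicates in E. coli from a ColE1/pBR322-type origin and is selected with ampicillin through a TEM beta-lactamase gene driven by its own promoter. The catalogue lists it as low copy. A pBR322 bom region is present, and the rop gene appears only as two fragments interrupted by an f1 phage origin, which could in principle allow single-stranded DNA production with helper phage.

The expression cassette is driven by the IPTG-inducible tac promoter with a lac operator, and the plasmid carries its own lacI gene under the lacIq promoter to keep expression repressed until induction. Downstream lie a 6xHis tag, then Schistosoma japonicum glutathione S-transferase, and then the roughly 270 bp PIK3R2 insert cloned between SfiI and NotI sites, so the domain is apparently produced as an N-terminally His- and GST-tagged fusion suitable for nickel or glutathione affinity purification. The annotation tool matched the insert to the mouse Pik3r2 orthologue, but the catalogue records the species as human.

After the insert come an fd phage terminator and two fragments of M13 gene III, together with remnants of a tetracycline resistance gene and promoter. These suggest the backbone derives from a phage-display phagemid, although the record does not state this and they play no evident role in expression. The construct belongs to a collection used to survey the binding specificities of the human SH3 domain family.
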