Features (pLannotate 1.2.2; 21 found; start..end, strand, type, name):
     40..117     +  promoter       lacIq promoter: lacI (mutant); In the lacIq allele, a single base change in the promoter boosts expression of the lacI gene about 10-fold.
    118..1200    +  CDS            lacI: lac repressor; lacI; The lac repressor binds to the lac operator to inhibit transcription in E. coli. This inhibition can be relieved by adding lactose or isopropyl-β-D-thiogalactopyranoside (IPTG).
   1213..1234    +  protein_bind   CAP binding site: CAP binding activates transcription in the presence of cAMP. E. coli catabolite activator protein
   1253..1270    +  promoter       tet promoter (fragment): E. coli promoter for tetracycline efflux protein gene
   1443..1471    +  promoter       tac promoter: strong E. coli promoter; hybrid between the trp and lac UV5 promoters
   1479..1495    +  protein_bind   lac operator: The lac repressor binds to the lac operator to inhibit transcription in E. coli. This inhibition can be relieved by adding lactose or isopropyl-β-D-thiogalactopyranoside (IPTG). lac repressor encoded by lacI
   1580..1597    +  CDS            6xHis: 6xHis affinity tag
   1613..2266    +  CDS            GST26_SCHJA: Experimental evidence at protein level: Swiss-Prot protein existence level 1. GST isoenzymes appear to play a central role in the parasite detoxification system. Other functions are also suspected including a role in increasing the solubility of haematin in the parasite gut. From Schistosoma japonicum (Blood fluke).
   2348..2593    +  CDS            Pik3r2 (fragment): P85B_MOUSE - Experimental evidence at protein level: Swiss-Prot protein existence level 1. Regulatory subunit of phosphoinositide-3-kinase (PI3K), a kinase that phosphorylates PtdIns(4,5)P2 (Phosphatidylinositol 4,5- bisphosphate) to generate phosphatidylinositol 3,4,5-trisphosphate (PIP3). PIP3 plays a key role by recruiting PH domain-containing proteins to the membrane, including AKT1 and PDPK1, activating signaling cascades involved in cell growth, survival, proliferation, motility and morphology. Binds to activated (phosphorylated) protein- tyrosine kinases, through its SH2 domain, and act
   2600..2647    +  terminator     fd terminator (sequence withheld): central terminator from bacteriophage fd (Otsuka and Kunisawa, 1982)
   2652..2864    +  CDS            M13 gene III (fragment) (sequence partly withheld): pIII; III; minor coat protein
   2879..3349    +  CDS            M13 gene III (fragment) (sequence partly withheld): pIII; III; minor coat protein
   3371..3441    +  CDS            TcR (fragment): tetracycline efflux protein; tet; confers resistance to tetracycline
   3683..4063    -  CDS            YPB1_ECOLX: Protein predicted: Swiss-Prot protein existence level 4. From Escherichia coli.
   4080..4231    +  CDS            rop (fragment): Rop protein, which maintains plasmids at low copy number; rop
   4267..4695    -  rep_origin     f1 ori (sequence partly withheld): f1 bacteriophage origin of replication; arrow indicates direction of (+) strand synthesis
   4704..4743    +  CDS            rop (fragment): Rop protein, which maintains plasmids at low copy number; rop
   4845..4985    +  misc_feature   bom: basis of mobility region from pBR322
   5171..5758    -  rep_origin     ori: high-copy-number ColE1/pMB1/pBR322/pUC origin of replication
   5932..6789    -  CDS            bla: BLAT_ECOLX - Experimental evidence at protein level: Swiss-Prot protein existence level 1. TEM-type are the most prevalent beta-lactamases in enterobacteria; they hydrolyze the beta-lactam bond in susceptible beta-lactam antibiotics, thus conferring resistance to penicillins and cephalosporins. TEM-3 and TEM-4 are capable of hydrolyzing cefotaxime and ceftazidime. TEM-5 is capable of hydrolyzing ceftazidime. TEM-6 is capable of hydrolyzing ceftazidime and aztreonam. TEM-8/CAZ-2, TEM- 16/CAZ-7 and TEM-24/CAZ-6 are markedly active against ceftazidime. IRT- 4 shows resistance to beta-lactamase in
   6790..6894    -  promoter       AmpR promoter: bla
>Addgene plasmid #91415 | pHH0103_PIK3R2-1/1 | addgene full sequence | sequence record 192277 | Addgene NGS Result
TAGGCGTATCACGAGGCCCTTTCGTCTTCAAGAATTCCCGACACCATCGAATGGTGCAAAACCTTTCGCG
GTATGGCATGATAGCGCCCGGAAGAGAGTCAATTCAGGGTGGTGAATGTGAAACCAGTAACGTTATACGA
TGTCGCAGAGTATGCCGGTGTCTCTTATCAGACCGTTTCCCGCGTGGTGAACCAGGCCAGCCACGTTTCT
GCGAAAACGCGGGAAAAAGTGGAAGCGGCGATGGCGGAGCTGAATTACATTCCCAACCGCGTGGCACAAC
AACTGGCGGGCAAACAGTCGTTGCTGATTGGCGTTGCCACCTCCAGTCTGGCCCTGCACGCGCCGTCGCA
AATTGTCGCGGCGATTAAATCTCGCGCCGATCAACTGGGTGCCAGCGTGGTGGTGTCGATGGTAGAACGA
AGCGGCGTCGAAGCCTGTAAAGCGGCGGTGCACAATCTTCTCGCGCAACGCGTCAGTGGGCTGATCATTA
ACTATCCGCTGGATGACCAGGATGCCATTGCTGTGGAAGCTGCCTGCACTAATGTTCCGGCGTTATTTCT
TGATGTCTCTGACCAGACACCCATCAACAGTATTATTTTCTCCCATGAAGACGGTACGCGACTGGGCGTG
GAGCATCTGGTCGCATTGGGTCACCAGCAAATCGCGCTGTTAGCGGGCCCATTAAGTTCTGTCTCGGCGC
GTCTGCGTCTGGCTGGCTGGCATAAATATCTCACTCGCAATCAAATTCAGCCGATAGCGGAACGGGAAGG
CGACTGGAGTGCCATGTCCGGTTTTCAACAAACCATGCAAATGCTGAATGAGGGCATCGTTCCCACTGCG
ATGCTGGTTGCCAACGATCAGATGGCGCTGGGCGCAATGCGCGCCATTACCGAGTCCGGGCTGCGCGTTG
GTGCGGATATCTCGGTAGTGGGATACGACGATACCGAAGACAGCTCATGTTATATCCCGCCGTTAACCAC
CATCAAACAGGATTTTCGCCTGCTGGGGCAAACCAGCGTGGACCGCTTGCTGCAACTCTCTCAGGGCCAG
GCGGTGAAGGGCAATCAGCTGTTGCCCGTCTCACTGGTGAAAAGAAAAACCACCCTGGCGCCCAATACGC
AAACCGCCTCTCCCCGCGCGTTGGCCGATTCATTAATGCAGCTGGCACGACAGGTTTCCCGACTGGAAAG
CGGGCAGTGAGCGCAACGCAATTAATGTAAGTTAGCTCACTCATTAGGCACAATTCTCATGTTTGACAGC
TTATCATCGACTGCACGGTGCACCAATGCTTCTGGCGTCAGGCAGCCATCGGAAGCTGTGGTATGGCTGT
GCAGGTCGTAAATCACTGCATAATTCGTGTCGCTCAAGGCGCACTCCCGTTCTGGATAATGTTTTTTGCG
CCGACATCATAACGGTTCTGGCAAATATTCTGAAATGAGCTGTTGACAATTAATCATCGGCTCGTATAAT
GTGTGGAATTGTGAGCGGATAACAATTTCACACAGGAAACAGCCAGTCCGTTTAGGTGTTTTCACGAGCA
CTTCACCAACAAGGACCATAGATTATGAAAATCGAAGAACACCATCACCATCACCATTCCAGCGGTAAGC
TTATGTCCCCTATACTAGGTTATTGGAAAATTAAGGGCCTTGTGCAACCCACTCGACTTCTTTTGGAATA
TCTTGAAGAAAAATATGAAGAGCATTTGTATGAGCGCGATGAAGGTGATAAATGGCGAAACAAAAAGTTT
GAATTGGGTTTGGAGTTTCCCAATCTTCCTTATTATATTGATGGTGATGTTAAATTAACACAGTCTATGG
CCATCATACGTTATATAGCTGACAAGCACAACATGTTGGGTGGTTGTCCAAAAGAGCGTGCAGAGATTTC
AATGCTTGAAGGAGCGGTTTTGGATATTAGATACGGTGTTTCGAGAATTGCATATAGTAAAGACTTTGAA
ACTCTCAAAGTTGATTTTCTTAGCAAGCTACCTGAAATGCTGAAAATGTTCGAAGATCGTTTATGTCATA
AAACATATTTAAATGGTGATCATGTAACCCATCCTGACTTCATGTTGTATGACGCTCTTGATGTTGTTTT
ATACATGGACCCAATGTGCCTGGATGCGTTCCCAAAATTAGTTTGTTTTAAAAAACGTATTGAAGCTATC
CCACAAATTGATAAGTACTTGAAATCCAGCAAGTATATAGCATGGCCTTTGCAGGGCTGGCAAGCCACGT
TTGGTGGTGGCGACCATCCTCCAAAATCGGATCTGGAAGTTCTGTTCCAGGGGCCCCTGTCCAGCGGTCT
GGTTCCGCGTGGTTCCGGTACCGCGGCCCAGCCGGCCATGGCCCAGGGCGCGCTGTTTCAGTATCGTGCC
CTGTATCCATTTCGTCGTGAACGTCCGGAAGATTTAGAACTGCTGCCGGGTGATGTTTTAGTTGTTTCTC
GTGCAGCACTGCAAGCATTAGGTGTTGCAGAAGGTGGTGAACGTTGTCCACAATCCGTTGGTTGGATGCC
AGGTCTGAATGAACGTACCCGTCAGCGTGGTGATTTTCCCGGTACTTACGTTGAATTTCTGGGTGCGGCC
GCATA
[142 nt withheld, positions 2596-2737]
C
[98 nt withheld, positions 2739-2836]
AGTTTGTACTGGTGACGAAACTCAGTGTCTAGCTAGAGTGGC
[149 nt withheld, positions 2879-3027]
T
[41 nt withheld, positions 3029-3069]
T
[62 nt withheld, positions 3071-3132]
A
[35 nt withheld, positions 3134-3168]
CCTCCCTCAATCGGTTGAATGTCGCCCTTTTGTCTTTGGCGCTGGTAAACCATATGAA
[86 nt withheld, positions 3227-3312]
T
[54 nt withheld, positions 3314-3367]
CTAGCGCCGCCCTATACCTTGTCTGCCTCCCCGCGTTGCGTCGCGGTGCATGGAGCCGGGCCACCTCGAC
CTGAATGGAAGCCGGCGGCACCTCGCTAACGGATTCACCACTCCAAGAATTGGAGCCAATCAATTCTTGC
GGAGAACTGTGAATGCGCAAACCAACCCTTGGCAGAACATATCCATCGCGTCCGCCATCTCCAGCAGCCG
CACGCGGCGCATCTCGGGCAGCGTTGGGTCCTGGCCACGGGTGCGCATGATCGTGCTCCTGTCGTTGAGG
ACCCGGCTAGGCTGGCGGGGTTGCCTTACTGGTTAGCAGAATGAATCACCGATACGCGAGCGAACGTGAA
GCGACTGCTGCTGCAAAACGTCTGCGACCTGAGCAACAACATGAATGGTCTTCGGTTTCCGTGTTTCGTA
AAGTCTGGAAACGCGGAAGTCAGCGCCCTGCACCATTATGTTCCGGATCTGCATCGCAGGATGCTGCTGG
CTACCCTGTGGAACACCTACATCTGTATTAACGAAGCGCTGGCATTGACCCTGAGTGATTTTTCTCTGGT
CCCGCCGCATCCATACCGCCAGTTGTTTACCCTCACAACGTTCCAGTAACCGGGCATGTTCATCATCAGT
AACCCGTATCGTGAGCATCCTCTCTCGTTTCATCGGTATCATTACCCCCATGAACAGAAATCCCCCTTAC
ACGGAGGCATCAGTGACCAAACAGGAAAAAACCGCCCTTAACATGGCCCGCTTTATCAGAAGCCAGACAT
TAACGCTTCTGGAGAAACTCAACGAGCTGGACGCGGATGAACAGGCAGACATCTGTGAATCGCTTCACGA
CCACGCTGATGAGCTTTACCGCAGGATCCGCGAAATTGTAAGCGTTAATATTTTGTTAAAATTCGCGTTA
AATTTTTGTTAAATCAGCTCATTTTTTAACCAATAGGCCGAAATCGGCAAAATCCCTTATAAATCAAAAG
AATAGACCGAGATAGGGT
[37 nt withheld, positions 4366-4402]
AAAGAACGTGGACTCCAACGTCAAAGG
[49 nt withheld, positions 4430-4478]
T
[91 nt withheld, positions 4480-4570]
G
[124 nt withheld, positions 4572-4695]
CGCGGATCCTGCCTCGCGCGTTTCGGTGATGACGGTGAAAACCTCTGACACATGCAGCTCCCGGAGACGG
TCACAGCTTGTCTGTAAGCGGATGCCGGGAGCAGACAAGCCCGTCAGGGCGCGTCAGCGGGTGTTGGCGG
GTGTCGGGGCGCAGCCATGACCCAGTCACGTAGCGATAGCGGAGTGTATACTGGCTTAACTATGCGGCAT
CAGAGCAGATTGTACTGAGAGTGCACCATATGCGGTGTGAAATACCGCACAGATGCGTAAGGAGAAAATA
CCGCATCAGGCGCTCTTCCGCTTCCTCGCTCACTGACTCGCTGCGCTCGGTCGTTCGGCTGCGGCGAGCG
GTATCAGCTCACTCAAAGGCGGTAATACGGTTATCCACAGAATCAGGGGATAACGCAGGAAAGAACATGT
GAGCAAAAGGCCAGCAAAAGGCCAGGAACCGTAAAAAGGCCGCGTTGCTGGCGTTTTTCCATAGGCTCCG
CCCCCCTGACGAGCATCACAAAAATCGACGCTCAAGTCAGAGGTGGCGAAACCCGACAGGACTATAAAGA
TACCAGGGTTTCCCCCTGGAAGCTCCCTCGTGCGCTCTCCTGTTCCGACCCTGCCGCTTACCGGATACCT
GTCCGCCTTTCTCCCTTCGGGAAGCGTGGCGCTTTCTCATAGCTCACGCTGTAGGTATCTCAGTTCGGTG
TAGGTCGTTCGCTCCAAGCTGGGCTGTGTGCACGAACCCCCCGTTCAGCCCGACCGCTGCGCCTTATCCG
GTAACTATCGTCTTGAGTCCAACCCGGTAAGACACGACTTATCGCCACTGGCAGCAGCCACTGGTAACAG
GATTAGCAGAGCGAGGTATGTAGGCGGTGCTACAGAGTTCTTGAAGTGGTGGCCTAACTACGGCTACACT
AGAAGGACAGTATTTGGTATCTGCGCTCTGCTGAAGCCAGTTACCTTCGGAAAAAGAGTTGGTAGCTCTT
GATCCGGCAAACAAACCACCGCTGGTAGCGGTGGTTTTTTTGTTTGCAAGCAGCAGATTACGCGCAGAAA
AAAAGGATCTCAAGAAGATCCTTTGATCTTTTCTACGGGGTCTGACGCTCAGTGGAACGAAAACTCACGT
TAAGGGATTTTGGTCATGAGATTATCAAAAAGGATCTTCACCTAGATCCTTTTAAATTAAAAATGAAGTT
TTAAATCAATCTAAAGTATATATGAGTAAACTTGGTCTGACAGTTACCAATGCTTAATCAGTGAGGCACC
TATCTCAGCGATCTGTCTATTTCGTTCATCCATAGTTGCCTGACTCCCCGTCGTGTAGATAACTACGATA
CGGGAGGGCTTACCATCTGGCCCCAGTGCTGCAATGATACCGCGAGACCCACGCTCACCGGCTCCAGATT
TATCAGCAATAAACCAGCCAGCCGGAAGGGCCGAGCGCAGAAGTGGTCCTGCAACTTTATCCGCCTCCAT
CCAGTCTATTAATTGTTGCCGGGAAGCTAGAGTAAGTAGTTCGCCAGTTAATAGTTTGCGCAACGTTGTT
GCCATTGCTGCAGGCATCGTGGTGTCACGCTCGTCGTTTGGTATGGCTTCATTCAGCTCCGGTTCCCAAC
GATCAAGGCGAGTTACATGATCCCCCATATTGTGCAAAAAAGCGGTTAGCTCCTTCGGTCCTCCGATCGT
TGTCAGAAGTAAGTTGGCCGCAGTGTTATCACTCATGGTTATGGCAGCACTGCATAATTCTCTTACTGTC
ATGCCATCCGTAAGATGCTTTTCTGTGACTGGTGAGTACTCAACCAAGTCATTCTGAGAATAGTGTATGC
GGCGACCGAGTTGCTCTTGCCCGGCGTCAACACGGGATAATACCGCGCCACATAGCAGAACTTTAAAAGT
GCTCATCATTGGAAAACGTTCTTCGGGGCGAAAACTCTCAAGGATCTTACCGCTGTTGAGATCCAGTTCG
ATGTAACCCACTCGTGCACCCAACTGATCTTCAGCATCTTTTACTTTCACCAGCGTTTCTGGGTGAGCAA
AAACAGGAAGGCAAAATGCCGCAAAAAAGGGAATAAGGGCGACACGGAAATGTTGAATACTCATACTCTT
CCTTTTTCAATATTATTGAAGCATTTATCAGGGTTATTGTCTCATGAGCGGATACATATTTGAATGTATT
TAGAAAAATAAACAAATAGGGGTTCCGCGCACATTTCCCCGAAAAGTGCCACCTGACGTCTAAGAAACCA
TTATTATCATGACATTAACCTATAAAAA
