>Addgene plasmid #91415 | pHH0103_PIK3R2-1/1 | depositor partial sequence | sequence record 175903 | insert sequence
GGTACCGAATTCGGATCCGCGCGCTGTTTCAGTATCGTGCCCTGTATCCATTTCGTCGTGAACGTCCGGA
AGATTTAGAACTGCTGCCGGGTGATGTTTTAGTTGTTTCTCGTGCAGCACTGCAAGCATTAGGTGTTGCA
GAAGGTGGTGAACGTTGTCCACAATCCGTTGGTTGGATGCCAGGTCTGAATGAACGTACCCGTCAGCGTG
GTGATTTTCCCGGTACTTACGTTGAATTTCTGGGTGCGGCCGCTAGCTAAGTCGACGAGCTC
